>Addgene plasmid #229942 | pBAD-luxNeon | addgene full sequence | sequence record 458330 | Addgene NGS Result
AAGAAACCAATTGTCCATATTGCATCAGACATTGCCGTCACTGCGTCTTTTACTGGCTCTTCTCGCTAAC
CAAACCGGTAACCCCGCTTATTAAAAGCATTCTGTAACAAAGCGGGACCAAAGCCATGACAAAAACGCGT
AACAAAAGTGTCTATAATCACGGCAGAAAAGTCCACATTGATTATTTGCACGGCGTCACACTTTGCTATG
CCATAGCATTTTTATCCATAAGATTAGCGGATCCTACCTGACGCTTTTTATCGCAACTCTCTACTGTTTC
TCCATACCCGTTTTTTGGGCTAACAGGAGGAATTAACCATGGGCTCAGGAACAGACGAAGAAATAGCAGA
ATTCGTAAAAGCATTCTACGAAGCACTCGACGCAGGAGACGCAGAAACAGCAGCAGACCTACTATTCGGA
GCAGGATGCAAAGAAATACACCTATGGGACGGAACAGTATTCACAAGCAAAGAAGGATTCGAAACATGGT
TCAAAAAACTACAAAGCGCAGTAACAGGAGCAAAAAGAAAAATAGAAAGCGTAGAAATAAAAGACGGAGA
AGCAGTAGTAAAACTAACACTAACAGCAACATACAAAGCAACAGGAAAAAAATTCGTAGTAGAACTAGAA
CACACATTCACATTCGACAGAGAAAGAAACGAACTAGTAGAAGTGAAAGTCACAGCAACACCACTGAATA
GCCTGCCGGCGACTCATGAACTGCATATTTTTGGTAGTATTAACGGCGTGGATTTTGATATGGTGGGTCA
GGGCACGGGCAACCCGAACGATGGCTACGAAGAACTGAACCTGAAATCTACCAAAGGCGATCTTCAGTTT
AGCCCGTGGATCTTAGTGCCGCATATTGGTTATGGTTTTCATCAGTACCTGCCGTATCCGGATGGTATGA
GCCCGTTTCAAGCGGCGATGGTGGATGGGAGCGGCTATCAGGTGCATCGCACCATGCAGTTTGAAGATGG
TGCAAGCCTGACCGTGAACTATCGTTATACGTATGAAGGCAGCCATATTAAAGGTGAAGCCCAGGTTAAA
GGCACCGGTTTTCCGGCGGATGGCCCGGTGATGACCAACAGCTTAACCGCGGCAGATTGGTGTCGTTCGA
AAAAGACCTATCCAAATGATAAAACCATTATTAGCACCTTTAAATGGAGCTACACCACCGGTAACGGTAA
ACGCTATCGCAGCACCGCGCGCACCACCTATACCTTCGCCAAACCGATGGCGGCAAACTATCTGAAAAAC
CAGCCGATGTATGTGTTTCGTAAAACCGAATTAAAACATAGCAAAACGGAATTGAACTTTAAAGAATGGC
AGAAAGCATTTACCGATGTGATGGGCATGGATGAATTATATAAAGGTTCTCATCATCATCATCATCATTA
AAGCTTGGCTGTTTTGGCGGATGAGAGAAGATTTTCAGCCTGATACAGATTAAATCAGAACGCAGAAGCG
GTCTGATAAAACAGAATTTGCCTGGCGGCAGTAGCGCGGTGGTCCCACCTGACCCCATGCCGAACTCAGA
AGTGAAACGCCGTAGCGCCGATGGTAGTGTGGAGTAAGCCCATGCGAGAGTAGGGAACTGCCAGGCATCA
AATAAAACGAAAGGCTCAGTCGAAAGACTGGGCCTTTCGTTTTATCTGTTGTTTGTCGGTGAACGCTCTC
CTGAGTAGGACAAATCCGCCGGGAGCGGATTTGAACGTTGCGAAGCAACGGCCCGGAGGGTGGCGGGCAG
GACGCCCGCCATAAACTGCCAGGCATCAAATTAAGCAGAAGGCCATCCTGACGGATGGCCTTTTTGCGTT
TCTACAAACTCTTTTGTTTATTTTTCTAAATACATTCAAATATGTATCCGCTCATGAGACAATAACCCTG
ATAAATGCTTCAATAATATTGAAAAAGGAAGAGTATGAGTATTCAACATTTCCGTGTCGCCCTTATTCCC
TTTTTTGCGGCATTTTGCCTTCCTGTTTTTGCTCACCCAGAAACGCTGGTGAAAGTAAAAGATGCTGAAG
ATCAGTTGGGTGCACGAGTGGGTTACATCGAACTGGATCTCAACAGCGGTAAGATCCTTGAGAGTTTTCG
CCCCGAAGAACGTTTTCCAATGATGAGCACTTTTAAAGTTCTGCTATGTGGCGCGGTATTATCCCGTGTT
GACGCCGGGCAAGAGCAACTCGGTCGCCGCATACACTATTCTCAGAATGACTTGGTTGAGTACTCACCAG
TCACAGAAAAGCATCTTACGGATGGCATGACAGTAAGAGAATTATGCAGTGCTGCCATAACCATGAGTGA
TAACACTGCGGCCAACTTACTTCTGACAACGATCGGAGGACCGAAGGAGCTAACCGCTTTTTTGCACAAC
ATGGGGGATCATGTAACTCGCCTTGATCGTTGGGAACCGGAGCTGAATGAAGCCATACCAAACGACGAGC
GTGACACCACGATGCCTGTAGCAATGGCAACAACGTTGCGCAAACTATTAACTGGCGAACTACTTACTCT
AGCTTCCCGGCAACAATTAATAGACTGGATGGAGGCGGATAAAGTTGCAGGACCACTTCTGCGCTCGGCC
CTTCCGGCTGGCTGGTTTATTGCTGATAAATCTGGAGCCGGTGAGCGTGGTAGTCGCGGTATCATTGCAG
CACTGGGGCCAGATGGTAAGCCCTCCCGTATCGTAGTTATCTACACGACGGGGAGTCAGGCAACTATGGA
TGAACGAAATAGACAGATCGCTGAGATAGGTGCCTCACTGATTAAGCATTGGTAACTGTCAGACCAAGTT
TACTCATATATACTTTAGATTGATTTAAAACTTCATTTTTAATTTAAAAGGATCTAGGTGAAGATCCTTT
TTGATAATCTCATGACCAAAATCCCTTAACGTGAGTTTTCGTTCCACTGAGCGTCAGACCCCGTAGAAAA
GATCAAAGGATCTTCTTGAGATCCTTTTTTTCTGCGCGTAATCTGCTGCTTGCAAACAAAAAAACCACCG
CTACCAGCGGTGGTTTGTTTGCCGGATCAAGAGCTACCAACTCTTTTTCCGAAGGTAACTGGCTTCAGCA
GAGCGCAGATACCAAATACTGTCCTTCTAGTGTAGCCGTAGTTAGGCCACCACTTCAAGAACTCTGTAGC
ACCGCCTACATACCTCGCTCTGCTAATCCTGTTACCAGTGGCTGCTGCCAGTGGCGATAAGTCGTGTCTT
ACCGGGTTGGACTCAAGACGATAGTTACCGGATAAGGCGCAGCGGTCGGGCTGAACGGGGGGTTCGTGCA
CACAGCCCAGCTTGGAGCGAACGACCTACACCGAACTGAGATACCTACAGCGTGAGCTATGAGAAAGCGC
CACGCTTCCCGAAGGGAGAAAGGCGGACAGGTATCCGGTAAGCGGCAGGGTCGGAACAGGAGAGCGCACG
AGGGAGCTTCCAGGGGGAAACGCCTGGTATCTTTATAGTCCTGTCGGGTTTCGCCACCTCTGACTTGAGC
GTCGATTTTTGTGATGCTCGTCAGGGGGGCGGAGCCTATGGAAAAACGCCAGCAACGCGGCCTTTTTACG
GTTCCTGGCCTTTTGCTGGCCTTTTGCTCACATGTTCTTTCCTGCGTTATCCCCTGATTCTGTGGATAAC
CGTATTACCGCCTTTGAGTGAGCTGATACCGCTCGCCGCAGCCGAACGACCGAGCGCAGCGAGTCAGTGA
GCGAGGAAGCGGAAGAGCGCCTGATGCGGTATTTTCTCCTTACGCATCTGTGCGGTATTTCACACCGCAT
ATGGTGCACTCTCAGTACAATCTGCTCTGATGCCGCATAGTTAAGCCAGTATACACTCCGCTATCGCTAC
GTGACTGGGTCATGGCTGCGCCCCGACACCCGCCAACACCCGCTGACGCGCCCTGACGGGCTTGTCTGCT
CCCGGCATCCGCTTACAGACAAGCTGTGACCGTCTCCGGGAGCTGCATGTGTCAGAGGTTTTCACCGTCA
TCACCGAAACGCGCGAGGCAGCAGATCAATTCGCGCGCGAAGGCGAAGCGGCATGCATAATGTGCCTGTC
AAATGGACGAAGCAGGGATTCTGCAAACCCTATGCTACTCCGTCAAGCCGTCAATTGTCTGATTCGTTAC
CAATTATGACAACTTGACGGCTACATCATTCACTTTTTCTTCACAACCGGCACGGAACTCGCTCGGGCTG
GCCCCGGTGCATTTTTTAAATACCCGCGAGAAATAGAGTTGATCGTCAAAACCAACATTGCGACCGACGG
TGGCGATAGGCATCCGGGTGGTGCTCAAAAGCAGCTTCGCCTGGCTGATACGTTGGTCCTCGCGCCAGCT
TAAGACGCTAATCCCTAACTGCTGGCGGAAAAGATGTGACAGACGCGACGGCGACAAGCAAACATGCTGT
GCGACGCTGGCGATATCAAAATTGCTGTCTGCCAGGTGATCGCTGATGTACTGACAAGCCTCGCGTACCC
GATTATCCATCGGTGGATGGAGCGACTCGTTAATCGCTTCCATGCGCCGCAGTAACAATTGCTCAAGCAG
ATTTATCGCCAGCAGCTCCGAATAGCGCCCTTCCCCTTGCCCGGCGTTAATGATTTGCCCAAACAGGTCG
CTGAAATGCGGCTGGTGCGCTTCATCCGGGCGAAAGAACCCCGTATTGGCAAATATTGACGGCCAGTTAA
GCCATTCATGCCAGTAGGCGCGCGGACGAAAGTAAACCCACTGGTGATACCATTCGCGAGCCTCCGGATG
ACGACCGTAGTGATGAATCTCTCCTGGCGGGAACAGCAAAATATCACCCGGTCGGCAAACAAATTCTCGT
CCCTGATTTTTCACCACCCCCTGACCGCGAATGGTGAGATTGAGAATATAACCTTTCATTCCCAGCGGTC
GGTCGATAAAAAAATCGAGATAACCGTTGGCCTCAATCGGCGTTAAACCCGCCACCAGATGGGCATTAAA
CGAGTATCCCGGCAGCAGGGGATCATTTTGCGCTTCAGCCATACTTTTCATACTCCCGCCATTCAGAG
Features (pLannotate 1.2.2; 12 found; start..end, strand, type, name):
      1..285     +  promoter       araBAD promoter: araBAD; promoter of the L-arabinose operon of E. coli; the araC regulatory gene is transcribed in the opposite direction (Guzman et al., 1995)
    700..1374    +  CDS            mNeonGreen: mNeonGreen is a basic (constitutively fluorescent) green/yellow fluorescent protein published in 2013, derived from Branchiostoma lanceolatum. It is reported to be a very rapidly-maturing monomer with moderate acid sensitivity.
   1381..1398    +  CDS            capTEV™ (fragment): composite tag for in vivo biotinylation, TEV protease cleavage, and 6xHis tagging
   1490..1605    +  ncRNA          5S rRNA: Accession: RF00001 - 5S ribosomal RNA
   1609..1695    +  terminator     rrnB T1 terminator: Escherichia coli rrnB; transcription terminator T1 from the E. coli rrnB gene
   1787..1814    +  terminator     rrnB T2 terminator: transcription terminator T2 from the E. coli rrnB gene
   1833..1924    +  promoter       AmpR promoter: bla
   1925..2785    +  CDS            AmpR: β-lactamase; bla; confers resistance to ampicillin, carbenicillin, and related antibiotics
   2956..3544    +  rep_origin     ori: high-copy-number ColE1/pMB1/pBR322/pUC origin of replication
   3730..3870    -  misc_feature   bom: basis of mobility region from pBR322
   3972..4012    -  CDS            rop (fragment): Rop protein, which maintains plasmids at low copy number; rop
   4134..5012    -  CDS            araC: L-arabinose regulatory protein; araC
