[The description below was written by a language model from this plasmid's Addgene catalogue record and pLannotate feature annotations shown in this document.]
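Description:
pBAD-luxNeon is a bacterial expression plasmid built on the Invitrogen pBAD backbone, about 5.0 kb in total, for arabinose-inducible production of a bioluminescent probe in E. coli. It replicates from a ColE1/pMB1-type origin and is recorded as high copy; the pBR322-derived bom region and only a fragment of rop remain next to the origin. Selection is by ampicillin through the β-lactamase gene under its own promoter. The araC regulator is encoded on the opposite strand and transcribed divergently from the araBAD promoter. AraC represses this promoter in the absence of L-arabinose and activates it when the sugar is present, giving tight, titratable control of the insert.

The payload, luxNeon, is a synthetic 1,083 bp open reading frame that fuses the de novo designed luciferase neoLux1.2 to the green/yellow fluorescent protein mNeonGreen. The annotation software recognises only the mNeonGreen portion. The unannotated stretch between the promoter and mNeonGreen presumably holds the luciferase, which would place it at the N-terminus, although the feature table does not confirm this. In the fusion, energy from the luciferase reaction is passed by resonance energy transfer to mNeonGreen, so light is emitted with a maximum at 518 nm. A short C-terminal element annotated as a capTEV fragment corresponds to the catalogued C-terminal His-tag, which is useful for affinity purification. Transcription ends at the rrnB T1 and T2 terminators, with the adjacent 5S rRNA sequence carried over from the rrnB region. The construct is intended for expressing and purifying this spectrally shifted reporter, developed in the context of multiplexed bioluminescence imaging.
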