Addgene plasmid #229942: pBAD-luxNeon
Purpose: Bacterial expression of a de novo designed, FRET-based neoLux1.2-mNeonGreen fusion bioluminescent probe (max. Em=518nm)
Depositing lab: Andy Yeh. Depositing organization: University of California, Santa Cruz. Publication: De novo luciferases enable multiplexed bioluminescence imaging. Chen JY-H, Shi Q, Peng X, Habimana JdD, Wang J, Sobolewski W, Yeh AH-W. Chem. 2025 Mar 13;11(3):102346. doi: 10.1016/j.chempr.2024.10.013. Epub 2024 Nov 12. PubMed 40417169.
Backbone
  Vector backbone: pBAD
  Backbone manufacturer: Invitrogen
  Backbone size w/o insert (bp): 3955
  Vector type: Bacterial Expression
Growth in bacteria
  Bacterial resistance: Ampicillin, 100 μg/mL
  Growth temperature: 37°C
  Growth strain: DH5alpha
  Copy number: High Copy
Gene/Insert
  Gene/Insert name: luxNeon
  Species: Synthetic
  Insert size (bp): 1083
  Promoter: araBAD
  Tag / fusion protein: His-tag (C terminal on insert)
  Cloning method: Gibson Cloning
  Sequencing primers: 5′ pBAD Forward; 3′ pBAD Reverse
Terms and licenses: Academic/Nonprofit Terms; Industry Terms: Not Available to Industry
How to cite: pBAD-luxNeon was a gift from Andy Yeh (Addgene plasmid # 229942 ; http://n2t.net/addgene:229942 ; RRID:Addgene_229942)
